Addgene plasmid #66503: SSTR2-Tango
Purpose: Expression of G protein-coupled receptors for PRESTO-Tango: parallel receptorome expression and screening via transcriptional output, with transcriptional activation following arrestin translocation
Depositing lab: Bryan Roth. Depositing organization: University of North Carolina at Chapel Hill. Publication: PRESTO-Tango as an open-source resource for interrogation of the druggable human GPCRome. Kroeze WK, Sassano MF, Huang XP, Lansu K, McCorvy JD, Giguere PM, Sciaky N, Roth BL. Nat Struct Mol Biol. 2015 May;22(5):362-9. doi: 10.1038/nsmb.3014. Epub 2015 Apr 20. PubMed 25895059.
Backbone
  Vector backbone: empty Tango
  Backbone size w/o insert (bp): 6632
  Vector type: Mammalian Expression
  Selectable markers: Neomycin (select with G418)
Growth in bacteria
  Bacterial resistance: Ampicillin, 100 μg/mL
  Growth temperature: 37°C
  Growth strain: DH5alpha
  Copy number: High Copy
Gene/Insert
  Gene/Insert name: SSTR2
  Species: H. sapiens (human)
  Insert size (bp): 1107
  Entrez Gene: SSTR2 (a.k.a. SST2)
  Promoter: CMV
  Tag / fusion protein: FLAG (N terminal on backbone)
  Cloning method: Restriction Enzyme; 5′ cloning site NotI (not destroyed); 3′ cloning site XhoI (destroyed during cloning)
  Sequencing primers: 5′ CMV-F; 3′ Tet-R
Terms and licenses: Academic/Nonprofit Terms; Industry Terms: Not Available to Industry
Depositor comments: Please note: Most of the PRESTO-Tango vectors do not contain the XhoI cut site downstream of the tTA sequence and instead carry an XbaI site. If you need to perform an XhoI digest we recommend sequencing with a forward primer at the C-terminus of tTA to determine which of the two sites is present. Suggested primer: 5-gagctccacttagacggcgagg-3. Original backbone was pcDNA3.1(+). These plasmids were generated as part of the Illuminating the Druggable Genome (IDG) program sponsored by the NIH Common Fund. The goal of this program is to identify, gather, and distribute information and resources for proteins that currently are not well-studied yet belong to commonly drug-targeted protein families: protein kinases, non-olfactory G-protein coupled receptors (GPCRs), and ion channels. The IDG program is designed to develop fundamental research tools for understudied proteins, elucidate their function, and disseminate the IDG-related resources and data to the greater scientific community.
How to cite: SSTR2-Tango was a gift from Bryan Roth (Addgene plasmid # 66503 ; http://n2t.net/addgene:66503 ; RRID:Addgene_66503)
