[The description below was written by a language model from this plasmid's Addgene catalogue record and pLannotate feature annotations shown in this document.]
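Description:
SSTR2-Tango is a mammalian expression plasmid from the PRESTO-Tango GPCR collection, built on an "empty Tango" backbone derived from pcDNA3.1(+). It is maintained in E. coli at high copy through a ColE1/pUC-type origin with ampicillin resistance (AmpR under its own bla promoter), and it also carries an f1 origin. For selection in mammalian cells, an SV40 early promoter drives a neomycin phosphotransferase gene with an SV40 poly(A) signal, giving G418 resistance. The short HIV-1 LTR, ble, lacI and second SV40 promoter hits in the feature table are small annotated fragments, probably backbone remnants or incidental matches rather than functional parts.

The payload is the human somatostatin receptor 2 (SSTR2) coding sequence, about 1.1 kb, expressed from the CMV immediate early enhancer and promoter and terminated by the bGH polyadenylation signal. A FLAG epitope supplied by the backbone sits at the N terminus of the receptor; the annotation detects it as a fragment of a 3xFLAG feature. Downstream of the receptor, on the same strand, lie TetR and VP16 activation domain sequences, which together make up the tetracycline-controlled transactivator tTA. The stretch between SSTR2 and TetR is not annotated, so the linker elements joining receptor and tTA are not identified in the record.

According to the stated purpose, the construct is used for parallel receptorome screening by transcriptional output: receptor activation leads to arrestin translocation, which in turn produces transcriptional activation, presumably through tTA acting on a separate reporter that is not part of this plasmid. This gives a readout of SSTR2 activation that follows arrestin recruitment rather than G protein signalling. The depositor notes that the restriction site downstream of tTA varies among vectors in this series (XhoI or XbaI).
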