Features (pLannotate 1.2.2; 23 found; start..end, strand, type, name):
      1..380     +  enhancer       CMV enhancer: human cytomegalovirus immediate early enhancer
    381..584     +  promoter       CMV promoter: human cytomegalovirus (CMV) immediate early promoter
    580..613     +  LTR            5' LTR (truncated) (fragment): truncated 5' long terminal repeat (LTR) from HIV-1
    629..647     +  promoter       T7 promoter: promoter for bacteriophage T7 RNA polymerase
    806..826     +  CDS            3xFLAG (fragment): three tandem FLAG® epitope tags
    839..1945    +  CDS            SSTR2: SSR2_HUMAN - Experimental evidence at protein level: Swiss-Prot protein existence level 1. Receptor for somatostatin-14 and -28. This receptor is coupled via pertussis toxin sensitive G proteins to inhibition of adenylyl cyclase. In addition it stimulates phosphotyrosine phosphatase and PLC via pertussis toxin insensitive as well as sensitive G proteins. Inhibits calcium entry by suppressing voltage-dependent calcium channels. Acts as the functionally dominant somatostatin receptor in pancreatic alpha- and beta-cells where it mediates the inhibitory effect of somatostatin-14 on hormone secreti
   2066..2679    +  CDS            TetR (fragment): tetracycline repressor TetR; tetR from transposon Tn10; TetR binds to the tetracycline operator tetO to inhibit transcription. This inhibition can be relieved by adding tetracycline or doxycycline.
   2831..3064    +  CDS            VP16 AD: transcriptional activation domain of herpes simplex virus protein VP16 (Triezenberg et al., 1988; Cousens et al., 1989); UL48
   3105..3329    +  polyA_signal   bGH poly(A) signal: bovine growth hormone polyadenylation signal
   3333..3354    +  promoter       SV40 promoter (fragment): SV40 enhancer and early promoter
   3375..3803    +  rep_origin     f1 ori (sequence partly withheld): f1 bacteriophage origin of replication; arrow indicates direction of (+) strand synthesis
   3817..4146    +  promoter       SV40 promoter: SV40 enhancer and early promoter
   4213..5004    +  CDS            neo: KKA2_KLEPN - Also known as kan, nptII. Experimental evidence at protein level: Swiss-Prot protein existence level 1. Resistance to kanamycin, neomycin, paromomycin, ribostamycin, butirosin and gentamicin B. From Klebsiella pneumoniae.
   5028..5186    +  CDS            ble (fragment): BLE_KLEPN - Experimental evidence at protein level: Swiss-Prot protein existence level 1. Binding protein with a strong affinity to the bleomycin family of antibiotics. Binds to CL990; an antimitotic-antibiotic compound. From Klebsiella pneumoniae.
   5181..5302    +  polyA_signal   SV40 poly(A) signal: SV40 polyadenylation signal
   5375..5391    -  protein_bind   lac operator: The lac repressor binds to the lac operator to inhibit transcription in E. coli. This inhibition can be relieved by adding lactose or isopropyl-β-D-thiogalactopyranoside (IPTG). lac repressor encoded by lacI
   5399..5429    -  promoter       lac promoter: promoter for the E. coli lac operon
   5444..5465    -  protein_bind   CAP binding site: CAP binding activates transcription in the presence of cAMP. E. coli catabolite activator protein
   5478..5570    -  CDS            lacI (fragment): lac repressor; lacI; The lac repressor binds to the lac operator to inhibit transcription in E. coli. This inhibition can be relieved by adding lactose or isopropyl-β-D-thiogalactopyranoside (IPTG).
   5753..6341    -  rep_origin     ori: high-copy-number ColE1/pMB1/pBR322/pUC origin of replication
   6512..7372    -  CDS            AmpR: β-lactamase; bla; confers resistance to ampicillin, carbenicillin, and related antibiotics
   7373..7477    -  promoter       AmpR promoter: bla
   7536..7588    -  misc_feature   bom (fragment): basis of mobility region from pBR322
>Addgene plasmid #66503 | SSTR2-Tango | addgene full sequence | sequence record 345433 | Addgene NGS Result
GACATTGATTATTGACTAGTTATTAATAGTAATCAATTACGGGGTCATTAGTTCATAGCCCATATATGGA
GTTCCGCGTTACATAACTTACGGTAAATGGCCCGCCTGGCTGACCGCCCAACGACCCCCGCCCATTGACG
TCAATAATGACGTATGTTCCCATAGTAACGCCAATAGGGACTTTCCATTGACGTCAATGGGTGGAGTATT
TACGGTAAACTGCCCACTTGGCAGTACATCAAGTGTATCATATGCCAAGTACGCCCCCTATTGACGTCAA
TGACGGTAAATGGCCCGCCTGGCATTATGCCCAGTACATGACCTTATGGGACTTTCCTACTTGGCAGTAC
ATCTACGTATTAGTCATCGCTATTACCATGGTGATGCGGTTTTGGCAGTACATCAATGGGCGTGGATAGC
GGTTTGACTCACGGGGATTTCCAAGTCTCCACCCCATTGACGTCAATGGGAGTTTGTTTTGGCACCAAAA
TCAACGGGACTTTCCAAAATGTCGTAACAACTCCGCCCCATTGACGCAAATGGGCGGTAGGCGTGTACGG
TGGGAGGTCTATATAAGCAGAGCTCTCTGGCTAACTAGAGAACCCACTGCTTACTGGCTTATCGAAATTA
ATACGACTCACTATAGGGAGACCCAAGCTGGCTAGCGTTTAAACTTAAGCTTGGTACCGAGCTCGGATCC
ACTAGTCCAGTGTGGTGGAATTCTGCAGATATCCAGCACAGTGGCGGCCGCGCCACCATGAAGACGATCA
TCGCCCTGAGCTACATCTTCTGCCTGGTATTCGCCGACTACAAGGACGATGATGACGCCAGCATCGATAT
GGACATGGCCGATGAGCCTCTGAACGGTTCCCACACCTGGCTGAGCATACCTTTCGATTTGAATGGTTCA
GTCGTGTCAACGAACACGAGCAATCAGACCGAACCATATTATGACCTGACTAGCAATGCCGTTTTGACTT
TCATTTACTTTGTGGTGTGCATCATCGGATTGTGCGGAAATACCCTCGTCATTTACGTCATCCTGCGGTA
TGCAAAGATGAAAACTATTACCAACATTTACATCCTCAATCTGGCCATCGCGGATGAACTGTTTATGCTG
GGACTGCCTTTCCTGGCGATGCAGGTGGCACTCGTTCACTGGCCTTTCGGAAAAGCTATATGTAGGGTCG
TAATGACTGTAGACGGAATTAACCAGTTCACTTCAATTTTCTGTTTGACTGTTATGAGTATTGACCGCTA
TCTTGCCGTCGTCCACCCGATAAAGTCAGCCAAGTGGCGGAGACCAAGAACCGCTAAAATGATCACAATG
GCTGTGTGGGGGGTTAGCCTGCTGGTTATCCTGCCAATTATGATCTATGCAGGCCTTAGGTCAAATCAAT
GGGGCCGATCTAGTTGCACAATCAATTGGCCCGGCGAGAGTGGAGCATGGTACACGGGGTTCATTATCTA
TACATTCATTCTCGGCTTCCTGGTACCACTCACAATTATATGTCTGTGTTACCTGTTTATAATTATTAAG
GTAAAAAGCAGCGGGATACGGGTGGGAAGTTCAAAACGAAAGAAGTCTGAAAAAAAAGTGACCAGAATGG
TGTCTATCGTGGTGGCTGTATTTATTTTTTGTTGGTTGCCGTTCTACATTTTCAATGTCAGTTCAGTTTC
TATGGCCATAAGCCCAACCCCTGCACTTAAAGGTATGTTTGATTTCGTGGTCGTTCTGACCTACGCCAAC
AGTTGCGCCAATCCCATTCTGTACGCCTTTCTTAGCGACAACTTCAAGAAAAGCTTTCAAAACGTTTTGT
GCCTGGTTAAGGTGAGTGGAACTGATGACGGCGAGAGATCCGACAGTAAGCAGGACAAAAGTAGACTTAA
TGAGACCACCGAGACCCAACGGACCCTCCTCAATGGGGACCTGCAGACCTCCATCATCGATACCGGTGGA
CGCACCCCACCCAGCCTGGGTCCCCAAGATGAGTCCTGCACCACCGCCAGCTCCTCCCTGGCCAAGGACA
CTTCATCGACCGGTGAGAACCTGTACTTCCAGCTAAGATTAGATAAAAGTAAAGTGATTAACAGCGCATT
AGAGCTGCTTAATGAGGTCGGAATCGAAGGTTTAACAACCCGTAAACTCGCCCAGAAGCTAGGTGTAGAG
CAGCCTACATTGTATTGGCATGTAAAAAATAAGCGGGCTTTGCTCGACGCCTTAGCCATTGAGATGTTAG
ATAGGCACCATACTCACTTTTGCCCTTTAGAAGGGGAAAGCTGGCAAGATTTTTTACGTAATAACGCTAA
AAGTTTTAGATGTGCTTTACTAAGTCATCGCGATGGAGCAAAAGTACATTTAGGTACACGGCCTACAGAA
AAACAGTATGAAACTCTCGAAAATCAATTAGCCTTTTTATGCCAACAAGGTTTTTCACTAGAGAATGCAT
TATATGCACTCAGCGCTGTGGGGCATTTTACTTTAGGTTGCGTATTGGAAGATCAAGAGCATCAAGTCGC
TAAAGAAGAAAGGGAAACACCTACTACTGATAGTATGCCGCCATTATTACGACAAGCTATCGAATTATTT
GATCACCAAGGTGCAGAGCCAGCCTTCTTATTCGGCCTTGAATTGATCATATGCGGATTAGAAAAACAAC
TTAAATGTGAAAGTGGGTCCGCGTACAGCCGCGCGCGTACGAAAAACAATTACGGGTCTACCATCGAGGG
CCTGCTCGATCTCCCGGACGACGACGCCCCCGAAGAGGCGGGGCTGGCGGCTCCGCGCCTGTCCTTTCTC
CCCGCGGGACACACGCGCAGACTGTCGACGGCCCCCCCGACCGATGTCAGCCTGGGGGACGAGCTCCACT
TAGACGGCGAGGACGTGGCGATGGCGCATGCCGACGCGCTAGACGATTTCGATCTGGACATGTTGGGGGA
CGGGGATTCCCCGGGTCCGGGATTTACCCCCCACGACTCCGCCCCCTACGGCGCTCTGGATATGGCCGAC
TTCGAGTTTGAGCAGATGTTTACCGATGCCCTTGGAATTGACGAGTACGGTGGGTAGTCTAGAGGGCCCG
TTTAAACCCGCTGATCAGCCTCGACTGTGCCTTCTAGTTGCCAGCCATCTGTTGTTTGCCCCTCCCCCGT
GCCTTCCTTGACCCTGGAAGGTGCCACTCCCACTGTCCTTTCCTAATAAAATGAGGAAATTGCATCGCAT
TGTCTGAGTAGGTGTCATTCTATTCTGGGGGGTGGGGTGGGGCAGGACAGCAAGGGGGAGGATTGGGAAG
ACAATAGCAGGCATGCTGGGGATGCGGTGGGCTCTATGGCTTCTGAGGCGGAAAGAACCAGCTGGGGCTC
TAGGGGGTATCCCC
[124 nt withheld, positions 3375-3498]
C
[91 nt withheld, positions 3500-3590]
A
[49 nt withheld, positions 3592-3640]
CCTTTGACGTTGGAGTCCACGTTCTTT
[37 nt withheld, positions 3668-3704]
ACCCTATCTCGGTCTATTCTTTTGATTTATAAGGGATTTTGCCGATTTCGGCCTATTGGTTAAAAAATGA
GCTGATTTAACAAAAATTTAACGCGAATTAATTCTGTGGAATGTGTGTCAGTTAGGGTGTGGAAAGTCCC
CAGGCTCCCCAGCAGGCAGAAGTATGCAAAGCATGCATCTCAATTAGTCAGCAACCAGGTGTGGAAAGTC
CCCAGGCTCCCCAGCAGGCAGAAGTATGCAAAGCATGCATCTCAATTAGTCAGCAACCATAGTCCCGCCC
CTAACTCCGCCCATCCCGCCCCTAACTCCGCCCAGTTCCGCCCATTCTCCGCCCCATGGCTGACTAATTT
TTTTTATTTATGCAGAGGCCGAGGCCGCCTCTGCCTCTGAGCTATTCCAGAAGTAGTGAGGAGGCTTTTT
TGGAGGCCTAGGCTTTTGCAAAAAGCTCCCGGGAGCTTGTATATCCATTTTCGGATCTGATCAAGAGACA
GGATGAGGATCGTTTCGCATGATTGAACAAGATGGATTGCACGCAGGTTCTCCGGCCGCTTGGGTGGAGA
GGCTATTCGGCTATGACTGGGCACAACAGACAATCGGCTGCTCTGATGCCGCCGTGTTCCGGCTGTCAGC
GCAGGGGCGCCCGGTTCTTTTTGTCAAGACCGACCTGTCCGGTGCCCTGAATGAACTGCAGGACGAGGCA
GCGCGGCTATCGTGGCTGGCCACGACGGGCGTTCCTTGCGCAGCTGTGCTCGACGTTGTCACTGAAGCGG
GAAGGGACTGGCTGCTATTGGGCGAAGTGCCGGGGCAGGATCTCCTGTCATCTCACCTTGCTCCTGCCGA
GAAAGTATCCATCATGGCTGATGCAATGCGGCGGCTGCATACGCTTGATCCGGCTACCTGCCCATTCGAC
CACCAAGCGAAACATCGCATCGAGCGAGCACGTACTCGGATGGAAGCCGGTCTTGTCGATCAGGATGATC
TGGACGAAGAGCATCAGGGGCTCGCGCCAGCCGAACTGTTCGCCAGGCTCAAGGCGCGCATGCCCGACGG
CGAGGATCTCGTCGTGACCCATGGCGATGCCTGCTTGCCGAATATCATGGTGGAAAATGGCCGCTTTTCT
GGATTCATCGACTGTGGCCGGCTGGGTGTGGCGGACCGCTATCAGGACATAGCGTTGGCTACCCGTGATA
TTGCTGAAGAGCTTGGCGGCGAATGGGCTGACCGCTTCCTCGTGCTTTACGGTATCGCCGCTCCCGATTC
GCAGCGCATCGCCTTCTATCGCCTTCTTGACGAGTTCTTCTGAGCGGGACTCTGGGGTTCGAAATGACCG
ACCAAGCGACGCCCAACCTGCCATCACGAGATTTCGATTCCACCGCCGCCTTCTATGAAAGGTTGGGCTT
CGGAATCGTTTTCCGGGACGCCGGCTGGATGATCCTCCAGCGCGGGGATCTCATGCTGGAGTTCTTCGCC
CACCCCAACTTGTTTATTGCAGCTTATAATGGTTACAAATAAAGCAATAGCATCACAAATTTCACAAATA
AAGCATTTTTTTCACTGCATTCTAGTTGTGGTTTGTCCAAACTCATCAATGTATCTTATCATGTCTGTAT
ACCGTCGACCTCTAGCTAGAGCTTGGCGTAATCATGGTCATAGCTGTTTCCTGTGTGAAATTGTTATCCG
CTCACAATTCCACACAACATACGAGCCGGAAGCATAAAGTGTAAAGCCTGGGGTGCCTAATGAGTGAGCT
AACTCACATTAATTGCGTTGCGCTCACTGCCCGCTTTCCAGTCGGGAAACCTGTCGTGCCAGCTGCATTA
ATGAATCGGCCAACGCGCGGGGAGAGGCGGTTTGCGTATTGGGCGCTCTTCCGCTTCCTCGCTCACTGAC
TCGCTGCGCTCGGTCGTTCGGCTGCGGCGAGCGGTATCAGCTCACTCAAAGGCGGTAATACGGTTATCCA
CAGAATCAGGGGATAACGCAGGAAAGAACATGTGAGCAAAAGGCCAGCAAAAGGCCAGGAACCGTAAAAA
GGCCGCGTTGCTGGCGTTTTTCCATAGGCTCCGCCCCCCTGACGAGCATCACAAAAATCGACGCTCAAGT
CAGAGGTGGCGAAACCCGACAGGACTATAAAGATACCAGGCGTTTCCCCCTGGAAGCTCCCTCGTGCGCT
CTCCTGTTCCGACCCTGCCGCTTACCGGATACCTGTCCGCCTTTCTCCCTTCGGGAAGCGTGGCGCTTTC
TCATAGCTCACGCTGTAGGTATCTCAGTTCGGTGTAGGTCGTTCGCTCCAAGCTGGGCTGTGTGCACGAA
CCCCCCGTTCAGCCCGACCGCTGCGCCTTATCCGGTAACTATCGTCTTGAGTCCAACCCGGTAAGACACG
ACTTATCGCCACTGGCAGCAGCCACTGGTAACAGGATTAGCAGAGCGAGGTATGTAGGCGGTGCTACAGA
GTTCTTGAAGTGGTGGCCTAACTACGGCTACACTAGAAGAACAGTATTTGGTATCTGCGCTCTGCTGAAG
CCAGTTACCTTCGGAAAAAGAGTTGGTAGCTCTTGATCCGGCAAACAAACCACCGCTGGTAGCGGTGGTT
TTTTTGTTTGCAAGCAGCAGATTACGCGCAGAAAAAAAGGATCTCAAGAAGATCCTTTGATCTTTTCTAC
GGGGTCTGACGCTCAGTGGAACGAAAACTCACGTTAAGGGATTTTGGTCATGAGATTATCAAAAAGGATC
TTCACCTAGATCCTTTTAAATTAAAAATGAAGTTTTAAATCAATCTAAAGTATATATGAGTAAACTTGGT
CTGACAGTTACCAATGCTTAATCAGTGAGGCACCTATCTCAGCGATCTGTCTATTTCGTTCATCCATAGT
TGCCTGACTCCCCGTCGTGTAGATAACTACGATACGGGAGGGCTTACCATCTGGCCCCAGTGCTGCAATG
ATACCGCGAGACCCACGCTCACCGGCTCCAGATTTATCAGCAATAAACCAGCCAGCCGGAAGGGCCGAGC
GCAGAAGTGGTCCTGCAACTTTATCCGCCTCCATCCAGTCTATTAATTGTTGCCGGGAAGCTAGAGTAAG
TAGTTCGCCAGTTAATAGTTTGCGCAACGTTGTTGCCATTGCTACAGGCATCGTGGTGTCACGCTCGTCG
TTTGGTATGGCTTCATTCAGCTCCGGTTCCCAACGATCAAGGCGAGTTACATGATCCCCCATGTTGTGCA
AAAAAGCGGTTAGCTCCTTCGGTCCTCCGATCGTTGTCAGAAGTAAGTTGGCCGCAGTGTTATCACTCAT
GGTTATGGCAGCACTGCATAATTCTCTTACTGTCATGCCATCCGTAAGATGCTTTTCTGTGACTGGTGAG
TACTCAACCAAGTCATTCTGAGAATAGTGTATGCGGCGACCGAGTTGCTCTTGCCCGGCGTCAATACGGG
ATAATACCGCGCCACATAGCAGAACTTTAAAAGTGCTCATCATTGGAAAACGTTCTTCGGGGCGAAAACT
CTCAAGGATCTTACCGCTGTTGAGATCCAGTTCGATGTAACCCACTCGTGCACCCAACTGATCTTCAGCA
TCTTTTACTTTCACCAGCGTTTCTGGGTGAGCAAAAACAGGAAGGCAAAATGCCGCAAAAAAGGGAATAA
GGGCGACACGGAAATGTTGAATACTCATACTCTTCCTTTTTCAATATTATTGAAGCATTTATCAGGGTTA
TTGTCTCATGAGCGGATACATATTTGAATGTATTTAGAAAAATAAACAAATAGGGGTTCCGCGCACATTT
CCCCGAAAAGTGCCACCTGACGTCGACGGATCGGGAGATCTCCCGATCCCCTATGGTGCACTCTCAGTAC
AATCTGCTCTGATGCCGCATAGTTAAGCCAGTATCTGCTCCCTGCTTGTGTGTTGGAGGTCGCTGAGTAG
TGCGCGAGCAAAATTTAAGCTACAACAAGGCAAGGCTTGACCGACAATTGCATGAAGAATCTGCTTAGGG
TTAGGCGTTTTGCGCTGCTTCGCGATGTACGGGCCAGATATACGCGTT
