>Addgene plasmid #66503 | SSTR2-Tango | depositor partial sequence | sequence record 113619 | empty Tango
GACGGATCGGGAGATCTCCCGATCCCCTATGGTGCACTCTCAGTACAATCTGCTCTGATGCCGCATAGTT
AAGCCAGTATCTGCTCCCTGCTTGTGTGTTGGAGGTCGCTGAGTAGTGCGCGAGCAAAATTTAAGCTACA
ACAAGGCAAGGCTTGACCGACAATTGCATGAAGAATCTGCTTAGGGTTAGGCGTTTTGCGCTGCTTCGCG
ATGTACGGGCCAGATATACGCGTTGACATTGATTATTGACTAGTTATTAATAGTAATCAATTACGGGGTC
ATTAGTTCATAGCCCATATATGGAGTTCCGCGTTACATAACTTACGGTAAATGGCCCGCCTGGCTGACCG
CCCAACGACCCCCGCCCATTGACGTCAATAATGACGTATGTTCCCATAGTAACGCCAATAGGGACTTTCC
ATTGACGTCAATGGGTGGAGTATTTACGGTAAACTGCCCACTTGGCAGTACATCAAGTGTATCATATGCC
AAGTACGCCCCCTATTGACGTCAATGACGGTAAATGGCCCGCCTGGCATTATGCCCAGTACATGACCTTA
TGGGACTTTCCTACTTGGCAGTACATCTACGTATTAGTCATCGCTATTACCATGGTGATGCGGTTTTGGC
AGTACATCAATGGGCGTGGATAGCGGTTTGACTCACGGGGATTTCCAAGTCTCCACCCCATTGACGTCAA
TGGGAGTTTGTTTTGGCACCAAAATCAACGGGACTTTCCAAAATGTCGTAACAACTCCGCCCCATTGACG
CAAATGGGCGGTAGGCGTGTACGGTGGGAGGTCTATATAAGCAGAGCTCTCTGGCTAACTAGAGAACCCA
CTGCTTACTGGCTTATCGAAATTAATACGACTCACTATAGGGAGACCCAAGCTGGCTAGCGTTTAAACTT
AAGCTTGGTACCGAGCTCGGATCCACTAGTCCAGTGTGGTGGAATTCTGCAGATATCCAGCACAGTGGCG
GCCGCGCCACCATGAAGACGATCATCGCCCTGAGCTACATCTTCTGCCTGGTATTCGCCGACTACAAGGA
CGATGATGACGCCAGCATCGATACCGGTGGACGCACCCCACCCAGCCTGGGTCCCCAAGATGAGTCCTGC
ACCACCGCCAGCTCCTCCCTGGCCAAGGACACTTCATCGACCGGTGAGAACCTGTACTTCCAGCTAAGAT
TAGATAAAAGTAAAGTGATTAACAGCGCATTAGAGCTGCTTAATGAGGTCGGAATCGAAGGTTTAACAAC
CCGTAAACTCGCCCAGAAGCTAGGTGTAGAGCAGCCTACATTGTATTGGCATGTAAAAAATAAGCGGGCT
TTGCTCGACGCCTTAGCCATTGAGATGTTAGATAGGCACCATACTCACTTTTGCCCTTTAGAAGGGGAAA
GCTGGCAAGATTTTTTACGTAATAACGCTAAAAGTTTTAGATGTGCTTTACTAAGTCATCGCGATGGAGC
AAAAGTACATTTAGGTACACGGCCTACAGAAAAACAGTATGAAACTCTCGAAAATCAATTAGCCTTTTTA
TGCCAACAAGGTTTTTCACTAGAGAATGCATTATATGCACTCAGCGCTGTGGGGCATTTTACTTTAGGTT
GCGTATTGGAAGATCAAGAGCATCAAGTCGCTAAAGAAGAAAGGGAAACACCTACTACTGATAGTATGCC
GCCATTATTACGACAAGCTATCGAATTATTTGATCACCAAGGTGCAGAGCCAGCCTTCTTATTCGGCCTT
GAATTGATCATATGCGGATTAGAAAAACAACTTAAATGTGAAAGTGGGTCCGCGTACAGCCGCGCGCGTA
CGAAAAACAATTACGGGTCTACCATCGAGGGCCTGCTCGATCTCCCGGACGACGACGCCCCCGAAGAGGC
GGGGCTGGCGGCTCCGCGCCTGTCCTTTCTCCCCGCGGGACACACGCGCAGACTGTCGACGGCCCCCCCG
ACCGATGTCAGCCTGGGGGACGAGCTCCACTTAGACGGCGAGGACGTGGCGATGGCGCATGCCGACGCGC
TAGACGATTTCGATCTGGACATGTTGGGGGACGGGGATTCCCCGGGTCCGGGATTTACCCCCCACGACTC
CGCCCCCTACGGCGCTCTGGATATGGCCGACTTCGAGTTTGAGCAGATGTTTACCGATGCCCTTGGAATT
GACGAGTACGGTGGGTAGCTCGAGTCTAGAGGGCCCGTTTAAACCCGCTGATCAGCCTCGACTGTGCCTT
CTAGTTGCCAGCCATCTGTTGTTTGCCCCTCCCCCGTGCCTTCCTTGACCCTGGAAGGTGCCACTCCCAC
TGTCCTTTCCTAATAAAATGAGGAAATTGCATCGCATTGTCTGAGTAGGTGTCATTCTATTCTGGGGGGT
GGGGTGGGGCAGGACAGCAAGGGGGAGGATTGGGAAGACAATAGCAGGCATGCTGGGGATGCGGTGGGCT
CTATGGCTTCTGAGGCGGAAAGAACCAGCTGGGGCTCTAGGGGGTATCCCC
[124 nt withheld, positions 2502-2625]
C
[91 nt withheld, positions 2627-2717]
A
[49 nt withheld, positions 2719-2767]
CCTTTGACGTTGGAGTCCACGTTCTTT
[37 nt withheld, positions 2795-2831]
ACCCTATCTCGGTCTATTCTTTTGATTTATAAGGGATTTTGCCGATTTCGGCCTATTGGTTAAAAAATGA
GCTGATTTAACAAAAATTTAACGCGAATTAATTCTGTGGAATGTGTGTCAGTTAGGGTGTGGAAAGTCCC
CAGGCTCCCCAGCAGGCAGAAGTATGCAAAGCATGCATCTCAATTAGTCAGCAACCAGGTGTGGAAAGTC
CCCAGGCTCCCCAGCAGGCAGAAGTATGCAAAGCATGCATCTCAATTAGTCAGCAACCATAGTCCCGCCC
CTAACTCCGCCCATCCCGCCCCTAACTCCGCCCAGTTCCGCCCATTCTCCGCCCCATGGCTGACTAATTT
TTTTTATTTATGCAGAGGCCGAGGCCGCCTCTGCCTCTGAGCTATTCCAGAAGTAGTGAGGAGGCTTTTT
TGGAGGCCTAGGCTTTTGCAAAAAGCTCCCGGGAGCTTGTATATCCATTTTCGGATCTGATCAAGAGACA
GGATGAGGATCGTTTCGCATGATTGAACAAGATGGATTGCACGCAGGTTCTCCGGCCGCTTGGGTGGAGA
GGCTATTCGGCTATGACTGGGCACAACAGACAATCGGCTGCTCTGATGCCGCCGTGTTCCGGCTGTCAGC
GCAGGGGCGCCCGGTTCTTTTTGTCAAGACCGACCTGTCCGGTGCCCTGAATGAACTGCAGGACGAGGCA
GCGCGGCTATCGTGGCTGGCCACGACGGGCGTTCCTTGCGCAGCTGTGCTCGACGTTGTCACTGAAGCGG
GAAGGGACTGGCTGCTATTGGGCGAAGTGCCGGGGCAGGATCTCCTGTCATCTCACCTTGCTCCTGCCGA
GAAAGTATCCATCATGGCTGATGCAATGCGGCGGCTGCATACGCTTGATCCGGCTACCTGCCCATTCGAC
CACCAAGCGAAACATCGCATCGAGCGAGCACGTACTCGGATGGAAGCCGGTCTTGTCGATCAGGATGATC
TGGACGAAGAGCATCAGGGGCTCGCGCCAGCCGAACTGTTCGCCAGGCTCAAGGCGCGCATGCCCGACGG
CGAGGATCTCGTCGTGACCCATGGCGATGCCTGCTTGCCGAATATCATGGTGGAAAATGGCCGCTTTTCT
GGATTCATCGACTGTGGCCGGCTGGGTGTGGCGGACCGCTATCAGGACATAGCGTTGGCTACCCGTGATA
TTGCTGAAGAGCTTGGCGGCGAATGGGCTGACCGCTTCCTCGTGCTTTACGGTATCGCCGCTCCCGATTC
GCAGCGCATCGCCTTCTATCGCCTTCTTGACGAGTTCTTCTGAGCGGGACTCTGGGGTTCGAAATGACCG
ACCAAGCGACGCCCAACCTGCCATCACGAGATTTCGATTCCACCGCCGCCTTCTATGAAAGGTTGGGCTT
CGGAATCGTTTTCCGGGACGCCGGCTGGATGATCCTCCAGCGCGGGGATCTCATGCTGGAGTTCTTCGCC
CACCCCAACTTGTTTATTGCAGCTTATAATGGTTACAAATAAAGCAATAGCATCACAAATTTCACAAATA
AAGCATTTTTTTCACTGCATTCTAGTTGTGGTTTGTCCAAACTCATCAATGTATCTTATCATGTCTGTAT
ACCGTCGACCTCTAGCTAGAGCTTGGCGTAATCATGGTCATAGCTGTTTCCTGTGTGAAATTGTTATCCG
CTCACAATTCCACACAACATACGAGCCGGAAGCATAAAGTGTAAAGCCTGGGGTGCCTAATGAGTGAGCT
AACTCACATTAATTGCGTTGCGCTCACTGCCCGCTTTCCAGTCGGGAAACCTGTCGTGCCAGCTGCATTA
ATGAATCGGCCAACGCGCGGGGAGAGGCGGTTTGCGTATTGGGCGCTCTTCCGCTTCCTCGCTCACTGAC
TCGCTGCGCTCGGTCGTTCGGCTGCGGCGAGCGGTATCAGCTCACTCAAAGGCGGTAATACGGTTATCCA
CAGAATCAGGGGATAACGCAGGAAAGAACATGTGAGCAAAAGGCCAGCAAAAGGCCAGGAACCGTAAAAA
GGCCGCGTTGCTGGCGTTTTTCCATAGGCTCCGCCCCCCTGACGAGCATCACAAAAATCGACGCTCAAGT
CAGAGGTGGCGAAACCCGACAGGACTATAAAGATACCAGGCGTTTCCCCCTGGAAGCTCCCTCGTGCGCT
CTCCTGTTCCGACCCTGCCGCTTACCGGATACCTGTCCGCCTTTCTCCCTTCGGGAAGCGTGGCGCTTTC
TCATAGCTCACGCTGTAGGTATCTCAGTTCGGTGTAGGTCGTTCGCTCCAAGCTGGGCTGTGTGCACGAA
CCCCCCGTTCAGCCCGACCGCTGCGCCTTATCCGGTAACTATCGTCTTGAGTCCAACCCGGTAAGACACG
ACTTATCGCCACTGGCAGCAGCCACTGGTAACAGGATTAGCAGAGCGAGGTATGTAGGCGGTGCTACAGA
GTTCTTGAAGTGGTGGCCTAACTACGGCTACACTAGAAGAACAGTATTTGGTATCTGCGCTCTGCTGAAG
CCAGTTACCTTCGGAAAAAGAGTTGGTAGCTCTTGATCCGGCAAACAAACCACCGCTGGTAGCGGTTTTT
TTGTTTGCAAGCAGCAGATTACGCGCAGAAAAAAAGGATCTCAAGAAGATCCTTTGATCTTTTCTACGGG
GTCTGACGCTCAGTGGAACGAAAACTCACGTTAAGGGATTTTGGTCATGAGATTATCAAAAAGGATCTTC
ACCTAGATCCTTTTAAATTAAAAATGAAGTTTTAAATCAATCTAAAGTATATATGAGTAAACTTGGTCTG
ACAGTTACCAATGCTTAATCAGTGAGGCACCTATCTCAGCGATCTGTCTATTTCGTTCATCCATAGTTGC
CTGACTCCCCGTCGTGTAGATAACTACGATACGGGAGGGCTTACCATCTGGCCCCAGTGCTGCAATGATA
CCGCGAGACCCACGCTCACCGGCTCCAGATTTATCAGCAATAAACCAGCCAGCCGGAAGGGCCGAGCGCA
GAAGTGGTCCTGCAACTTTATCCGCCTCCATCCAGTCTATTAATTGTTGCCGGGAAGCTAGAGTAAGTAG
TTCGCCAGTTAATAGTTTGCGCAACGTTGTTGCCATTGCTACAGGCATCGTGGTGTCACGCTCGTCGTTT
GGTATGGCTTCATTCAGCTCCGGTTCCCAACGATCAAGGCGAGTTACATGATCCCCCATGTTGTGCAAAA
AAGCGGTTAGCTCCTTCGGTCCTCCGATCGTTGTCAGAAGTAAGTTGGCCGCAGTGTTATCACTCATGGT
TATGGCAGCACTGCATAATTCTCTTACTGTCATGCCATCCGTAAGATGCTTTTCTGTGACTGGTGAGTAC
TCAACCAAGTCATTCTGAGAATAGTGTATGCGGCGACCGAGTTGCTCTTGCCCGGCGTCAATACGGGATA
ATACCGCGCCACATAGCAGAACTTTAAAAGTGCTCATCATTGGAAAACGTTCTTCGGGGCGAAAACTCTC
AAGGATCTTACCGCTGTTGAGATCCAGTTCGATGTAACCCACTCGTGCACCCAACTGATCTTCAGCATCT
TTTACTTTCACCAGCGTTTCTGGGTGAGCAAAAACAGGAAGGCAAAATGCCGCAAAAAAGGGAATAAGGG
CGACACGGAAATGTTGAATACTCATACTCTTCCTTTTTCAATATTATTGAAGCATTTATCAGGGTTATTG
TCTCATGAGCGGATACATATTTGAATGTATTTAGAAAAATAAACAAATAGGGGTTCCGCGCACATTTCCC
CGAAAAGTGCCACCTGACGTC
