>Addgene plasmid #66503 | SSTR2-Tango | depositor partial sequence | sequence record 113620 | SSTR2
ATGGACATGGCCGATGAGCCTCTGAACGGTTCCCACACCTGGCTGAGCATACCTTTCGATTTGAATGGTT
CAGTCGTGTCAACGAACACGAGCAATCAGACCGAACCATATTATGACCTGACTAGCAATGCCGTTTTGAC
TTTCATTTACTTTGTGGTGTGCATCATCGGATTGTGCGGAAATACCCTCGTCATTTACGTCATCCTGCGG
TATGCAAAGATGAAAACTATTACCAACATTTACATCCTCAATCTGGCCATCGCGGATGAACTGTTTATGC
TGGGACTGCCTTTCCTGGCGATGCAGGTGGCACTCGTTCACTGGCCTTTCGGAAAAGCTATATGTAGGGT
CGTAATGACTGTAGACGGAATTAACCAGTTCACTTCAATTTTCTGTTTGACTGTTATGAGTATTGACCGC
TATCTTGCCGTCGTCCACCCGATAAAGTCAGCCAAGTGGCGGAGACCAAGAACCGCTAAAATGATCACAA
TGGCTGTGTGGGGGGTTAGCCTGCTGGTTATCCTGCCAATTATGATCTATGCAGGCCTTAGGTCAAATCA
ATGGGGCCGATCTAGTTGCACAATCAATTGGCCCGGCGAGAGTGGAGCATGGTACACGGGGTTCATTATC
TATACATTCATTCTCGGCTTCCTGGTACCACTCACAATTATATGTCTGTGTTACCTGTTTATAATTATTA
AGGTAAAAAGCAGCGGGATACGGGTGGGAAGTTCAAAACGAAAGAAGTCTGAAAAAAAAGTGACCAGAAT
GGTGTCTATCGTGGTGGCTGTATTTATTTTTTGTTGGTTGCCGTTCTACATTTTCAATGTCAGTTCAGTT
TCTATGGCCATAAGCCCAACCCCTGCACTTAAAGGTATGTTTGATTTCGTGGTCGTTCTGACCTACGCCA
ACAGTTGCGCCAATCCCATTCTGTACGCCTTTCTTAGCGACAACTTCAAGAAAAGCTTTCAAAACGTTTT
GTGCCTGGTTAAGGTGAGTGGAACTGATGACGGCGAGAGATCCGACAGTAAGCAGGACAAAAGTAGACTT
AATGAGACCACCGAGACCCAACGGACCCTCCTCAATGGGGACCTGCAGACCTCCATC
