>Addgene plasmid #66503 | SSTR2-Tango | addgene partial sequence | sequence record 121486 | CMV-F 5'-CGCAAATGGGCGGTAGGCGTG-3'
GCTACTAGAGAACCCACTGCTTACTGGCTTATCGAAATTAATACGACTCACTATAGGGAGACCCAAGCTG
GCTAGCGTTTAAACTTAAGCTTGGTACCGAGCTCGGATCCACTAGTCCAGTGTGGTGGAATTCTGCAGAT
ATCCAGCACAGTGGCGGCCGCGCCACCATGAAGACGATCATCGCCCTGAGCTACATCTTCTGCCTGGTAT
TCGCCGACTACAAGGACGATGATGACGCCAGCATCGATATGGACATGGCCGATGAGCCTCTGAACGGTTC
CCACACCTGGCTGAGCATACCTTTCGATTTGAATGGTTCAGTCGTGTCAACGAACACGAGCAATCAGACC
GAACCATATTATGACCTGACTAGCAATGCCGTTTTGACTTTCATTTACTTTGTGGTGTGCATCATCGGAT
TGTGCGGAAATACCCTCGTCATTTACGTCATCCTGCGGTATGCAAAGATGAAAACTATTACCAACAT
