>Addgene plasmid #66503 | SSTR2-Tango | addgene partial sequence | sequence record 122202 | Tet-R 5'-GGCGAGTTTACGGGTTGTTA-3'
AGCTCTATGCGCTGTTATCACTTTACTTTTATCTAATCTTAGCTGGAAGTACAGGTTCTCACCGGTCGAT
GAAGTGTCCTTGGCCAGGGAGGAGCTGGCGGTGGTGCAGGACTCATCTTGGGGACCCAGGCTGGGTGGGG
TGCGTCCACCGGTATCGATGATGGAGGTCTGCAGGTCCCCATTGAGGAGGGTCCGTTGGGTCTCGGTGGT
CTCATTAAGTCTACTTTTGTCCTGCTTACTGTCGGATCTCTCGCCGTCATCAGTTCCACTCACCTTAACC
AGGCACAAAACGTTTTGAAAGCTTTTCTTGAAGTTGTCGCTAAGAAAGGCGTACAGAATGGGATTGGCGC
AACTGTTGGCGTAGGTCAGAACGACCACGAAATCAAACATACCTTTAAGTGCAGGGGTTGGGCTTATGGC
CATAGAAACTGAACTGACATTGAAAATGTAGAACGGCAACCAACAAAAAATAAATACAGCCACCACGATA
GACACCATTCTGGTCACTTTTTTTTCAGACTTCTTTCGTTTTGAACTTCCCACCCGTATCCCGCTGCTTT
TTACCTTAATAATTATAAACAGGTAACACAGACATATAATTGTGAGTGGTACCAGGAAGCCGAGAATGAA
TGTATAGATAATGAACCCCGTGTACCATGCTCCACTCTCGCCGGGCCAATTGATTGTGCAACTAGATCGG
CCCCATTGATTTGACCTAAGGCCTGCATAGATCATAATTGGCAGGATAACCAGCAGGCTAACCCCCCACA
CAGCCATTGTGATCATTTTAGCGGTTCTTGGTCTCCGCCACTTGGCTGACTTTATCGGGTGGACGACGGC
AAGATAGCGGTCAATACTCATAACAGTCAAACAGAAAATTGAAGTGAACTGGTTAATTCCGTCTACAGTC
ATTACGACCCTACATATAGCTTTTCCGAAAGGCCAGTGAACGAGTGCCACCTGCATCGCCAGGAAAGGCA
GTCCCAGCATAAACAGTTCATCCGCGATGGCCAGATTGAGGATGTAAATGTTGGTAATAGTTTTCATCTT
TGCATACCGCAGGATGACGTAAATGACGAGGGTATTTCCGC
